Addgene plasmid #199582: pX552-EF1a-DIO Chronos-eGFP(with gRNA scaffold)
Purpose: Expresses Chronos-eGFP in a Cre-dependent manner
Depositing lab: Bryan Copits. Depositing organization: Washington University in Saint Louis. Publication: Cell-Specific Single Viral Vector CRISPR/Cas9 Editing and Genetically Encoded Tool Delivery in the Central and Peripheral Nervous Systems. Moffa JC, Bland IN, Tooley JR, Kalyanaraman V, Heitmeier M, Creed MC, Copits BA. eNeuro. 2024 Jul 5;11(7):ENEURO.0438-23.2024. doi: 10.1523/ENEURO.0438-23.2024. Print 2024 Jul. PubMed 38871457.
Backbone
  Vector backbone: pX552
  Backbone size w/o insert (bp): 5440
  Total vector size (bp): 7140
  Vector type: Mammalian Expression, AAV, Cre/Lox, CRISPR
Growth in bacteria
  Bacterial resistance: Ampicillin, 100 μg/mL
  Growth temperature: 37°C
  Growth strain: NEB Stable
  Copy number: High Copy
Gene/Insert
  Gene/Insert name: Chronos eGFP
  Insert size (bp): 1700
  GenBank ID: KF992040
  Promoter: EF1a intron A
  Tag / fusion protein: GFP (C terminal on insert)
  Cloning method: Restriction Enzyme; 5′ cloning site EcoR1 (destroyed during cloning); 3′ cloning site HindIII (not destroyed)
  Sequencing primers: 5′ GCAAGTTAAAATAAGGC; 3′ GGCAACTTCCAGGGCCAGG
Resource information
  A portion of this plasmid was derived from a plasmid made by: pAAV-EF1α1.1-FLPX-rc [Chronos-GFP] was a gift from Edward Boyden (Addgene plasmid # 122102 ; http://n2t.net/addgene:122102 ; RRID:Addgene_122102)
Terms and licenses: Academic/Nonprofit Terms; Industry Terms: Not Available to Industry
Depositor comments: pX552 was a gift from Feng Zhang (Addgene plasmid # 60958 ; http://n2t.net/addgene:60958 ; RRID:Addgene_60958)
How to cite: pX552-EF1a-DIO Chronos-eGFP(with gRNA scaffold) was a gift from Bryan Copits (Addgene plasmid # 199582 ; http://n2t.net/addgene:199582 ; RRID:Addgene_199582)
