[The description below was written by a language model from this plasmid's Addgene catalogue record and pLannotate feature annotations shown in this document.]
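Description:
pX552-EF1a-DIO Chronos-eGFP(with gRNA scaffold) is a 7,140 bp AAV transfer plasmid built on the pX552 backbone. It combines a guide RNA expression cassette with Cre-dependent expression of an optogenetic actuator in a single viral genome. It is propagated in E. coli from a high-copy ColE1/pUC-type origin under ampicillin selection (AmpR with its own promoter), and it also carries an f1 origin. AAV2 inverted terminal repeats flank the payload so it can be packaged into recombinant AAV. The annotation finds one complete ITR and only short fragments of the other, which is common for these repeat-rich, hard-to-sequence elements. This instability is also consistent with the recorded use of a recombination-deficient strain.

Inside the ITRs, a human U6 Pol III promoter sits upstream of the S. pyogenes Cas9 gRNA scaffold, with a short gap between them where a spacer would lie. The record does not state any targeting sequence, so the plasmid appears to be a scaffold-only version. Downstream, the EF-1α promoter (listed as including intron A) drives a double-floxed inverted (DIO) cassette. The Chronos-eGFP fusion, with GFP at the C terminus, lies in antisense orientation between opposing lox2272 and loxP pairs and is followed by an hGH polyadenylation signal. Cre recombination inverts the coding sequence and then locks it in the sense orientation, so the fast channelrhodopsin Chronos and its fluorescent tag are made only in Cre-expressing cells. The small "CoChR" hit in the table probably reflects homology among channelrhodopsins rather than a separate insert. Cas9 is not encoded here. The associated work concerns cell-type-specific CRISPR editing combined with delivery of genetically encoded tools in the central and peripheral nervous systems.
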