Features (pLannotate 1.2.2; 22 found; start..end, strand, type, name):
      1..241     +  promoter       U6 promoter: RNA polymerase III promoter for human U6 snRNA
    268..343     +  misc_RNA       gRNA scaffold: guide RNA scaffold for the Streptococcus pyogenes CRISPR/Cas9 system
    386..452     +  CDS            small t antigen (fragment): SV40 (simian virus 40) small t antigen
    459..1637    +  promoter       EF-1α promoter: strong constitutive promoter for human elongation factor EF-1α
   1644..1660    +  misc_feature   MCS (fragment): pUC18/19 multiple cloning site
   1668..1701    -  protein_bind   lox2272: Cre-mediated recombination occurs in the 8-bp core sequence (GGATACTT). lox2272 sites are compatible with each other, but incompatible with loxP or loxN sites (Lee and Saito, 1988). Cre recombinase
   1764..1797    -  protein_bind   loxP: Cre-mediated recombination occurs in the 8-bp core sequence (GCATACAT). Cre recombinase
   1811..2527    -  CDS            EGFP: the original enhanced GFP (Yang et al., 1996) mammalian codon-optimized
   2867..2894    -  CDS            CoChR (fragment): high-photocurrent channelrhodopsin from Chloromonas oogama (Shemesh et al., 2017)
   3548..3581    +  protein_bind   lox2272: Cre-mediated recombination occurs in the 8-bp core sequence (GGATACTT). lox2272 sites are compatible with each other, but incompatible with loxP or loxN sites (Lee and Saito, 1988). Cre recombinase
   3652..3685    +  protein_bind   loxP: Cre-mediated recombination occurs in the 8-bp core sequence (GCATACAT). Cre recombinase
   3743..4219    +  polyA_signal   hGH poly(A) signal: human growth hormone polyadenylation signal
   4259..4399    +  repeat_region  AAV2 ITR: inverted terminal repeat of adeno-associated virus serotype 2 inverted
   4404..4455    -  misc_feature   bom (fragment): basis of mobility region from pBR322
   4474..4929    +  rep_origin     f1 ori (sequence partly withheld): f1 bacteriophage origin of replication; arrow indicates direction of (+) strand synthesis
   4930..4979    -  misc_feature   bom (fragment): basis of mobility region from pBR322
   5081..5116    -  CDS            rop (fragment): Rop protein, which maintains plasmids at low copy number; rop
   5211..5315    +  promoter       AmpR promoter: bla
   5316..6176    +  CDS            AmpR: β-lactamase; bla; confers resistance to ampicillin, carbenicillin, and related antibiotics
   6347..6935    +  rep_origin     ori: high-copy-number ColE1/pMB1/pBR322/pUC origin of replication
   7008..7035    +  repeat_region  AAV2 ITR (fragment): inverted terminal repeat of adeno-associated virus serotype 2 inverted
   7064..7091    +  repeat_region  AAV2 ITR (fragment): inverted terminal repeat of adeno-associated virus serotype 2 inverted
>Addgene plasmid #199582 | pX552-EF1a-DIO Chronos-eGFP(with gRNA scaffold) | addgene full sequence | sequence record 394121 | Addgene NGS Result
GAGGGCCTATTTCCCATGATTCCTTCATATTTGCATATACGATACAAGGCTGTTAGAGAGATAATTGGAA
TTAATTTGACTGTAAACACAAAGATATTAGTACAAAATACGTGACGTAGAAAGTAATAATTTCTTGGGTA
GTTTGCAGTTTTAAAATTATGTTTTAAAATGGACTATCATATGCTTACCGTAACTTGAAAGTATTTCGAT
TTCTTGGCTTTATATATCTTGTGGAAAGGACGAAACACCGGAAGAGCGAGCTCTTCTGTTTTAGAGCTAG
AAATAGCAAGTTAAAATAAGGCTAGTCCGTTATCAACTTGAAAAAGTGGCACCGAGTCGGTGCTTTTTTT
CTAGACTGCAGAGGGCCATCGATAGCTTTGCAAAGATGGATAAAGTTTTAAACAGAGAGGAATCTTTGCA
GCTAATGGACCTTCTAGGTCTTGAAAGGAGTGGGAATTGGCTCCGGTGCCCGTCAGTGGGCAGAGCGCAC
ATCGCCCACAGTCCCCGAGAAGTTGGGGGGAGGGGTCGGCAATTGAACCGGTGCCTAGAGAAGGTGGCGC
GGGGTAAACTGGGAAAGTGATGTCGTGTACTGGCTCCGCCTTTTTCCCGAGGGTGGGGGAGAACCGTATA
TAAGTGCAGTAGTCGCCGTGAACGTTCTTTTTCGCAACGGGTTTGCCGCCAGAACACAGGTAAGTGCCGT
GTGTGGTTCCCGCGGGCCTGGCCTCTTTACGGGTTATGGCCCTTGCGTGCCTTGAATTACTTCCACCTGG
CTGCAGTACGTGATTCTTGATCCCGAGCTTCGGGTTGGAAGTGGGTGGGAGAGTTCGAGGCCTTGCGCTT
AAGGAGCCCCTTCGCCTCGTGCTTGAGTTGAGGCCTGGCCTGGGCGCTGGGGCCGCCGCGTGCGAATCTG
GTGGCACCTTCGCGCCTGTCTCGCTGCTTTCGATAAGTCTCTAGCCATTTAAAATTTTTGATGACCTGCT
GCGACGCTTTTTTTCTGGCAAGATAGTCTTGTAAATGCGGGCCAAGATCTGCACACTGGTATTTCGGTTT
TTGGGGCCGCGGGCGGCGACGGGGCCCGTGCGTCCCAGCGCACATGTTCGGCGAGGCGGGGCCTGCGAGC
GCGGCCACCGAGAATCGGACGGGGGTAGTCTCAAGCTGGCCGGCCTGCTCTGGTGCCTGGCCTCGCGCCG
CCGTGTATCGCCCCGCCCTGGGCGGCAAGGCTGGCCCGGTCGGCACCAGTTGCGTGAGCGGAAAGATGGC
CGCTTCCCGGCCCTGCTGCAGGGAGCTCAAAATGGAGGACGCGGCGCTCGGGAGAGCGGGCGGGTGAGTC
ACCCACACAAAGGAAAAGGGCCTTTCCGTCCTCAGCCGTCGCTTCATGTGACTCCACGGAGTACCGGGCG
CCGTCCAGGCACCTCGATTAGTTCTCGAGCTTTTGGAGTACGTCGTCTTTAGGTTGGGGGGAGGGGTTTT
ATGCGATGGAGTTTCCCCACACTGAGTGGGTGGAGACTGAAGTTAGGCCAGCTTGGCACTTGATGTAATT
CTCCTTGGAATTTGCCCTTTTTGAGTTTGGATCTTGGTTCATTCTCAAGCCTCAGACAGTGGTTCAAAGT
TTTTTTCTTCCATTTCAGGTGTCGTGAGGAATTGGATCCTCTAGAGTCGAAATTCCCATAACTTCGTATA
AAGTATCCTATACGAAGTTATATCAAAATAGGAAGACCAATGCTTCACCATCGACCCGAATTGCCAAGCA
TCACCATCGACCCATAACTTCGTATAATGTATGCTATACGAAGTTATACTAGCTAGCTCATTACTTGTAC
AGCTCGTCCATGCCGAGAGTGATCCCGGCGGCGGTCACGAACTCCAGCAGGACCATGTGATCGCGCTTCT
CGTTGGGGTCTTTGCTCAGGGCGGACTGGGTGCTCAGGTAGTGGTTGTCGGGCAGCAGCACGGGGCCGTC
GCCGATGGGGGTGTTCTGCTGGTAGTGGTCGGCGAGCTGCACGCTGCCGTCCTCGATGTTGTGGCGGATC
TTGAAGTTCACCTTGATGCCGTTCTTCTGCTTGTCGGCCATGATATAGACGTTGTGGCTGTTGTAGTTGT
ACTCCAGCTTGTGCCCCAGGATGTTGCCGTCCTCCTTGAAGTCGATGCCCTTCAGCTCGATGCGGTTCAC
CAGGGTGTCGCCCTCGAACTTCACCTCGGCGCGGGTCTTGTAGTTGCCGTCGTCCTTGAAGAAGATGGTG
CGCTCCTGGACGTAGCCTTCGGGCATGGCGGACTTGAAGAAGTCGTGCTGCTTCATGTGGTCGGGGTAGC
GGCTGAAGCACTGCACGCCGTAGGTCAGGGTGGTCACGAGGGTGGGCCAGGGCACGGGCAGCTTGCCGGT
GGTGCAAATGAACTTCAGGGTCAGCTTGCCGTAGGTGGCATCGCCCTCGCCCTCGCCGGACACGCTGAAC
TTGTGGCCGTTTACGTCGCCGTCCAGCTCGACCAGGATGGGCACCACCCCGGTGAACAGCTCCTCGCCCT
TGCTCACTGCTACTACCGGTGCCGCCACTCCTCCCTCCTCCTCCTCGTCGACGAAGGTCTCGATCTCCAT
GTTCTCGCCGGCCACGTTGATGGTGGTTGTCTTCCGGATGTCGCCGTGGATCAGGATGTGCTCGTGGATC
TTCACTCTCAGGTGGTGGCCCAGGAAGCCCCAAGTGTTCTTGCTGATCAGATCCAGGATCAGGTGGCCGA
TTCCGCTGGTGTAAGGTGTGATCAGGCCCAGTCCCTCGTGTCCGGCGATGAACATCACGGGGAACATCAG
CCAAGAGCAGAAGAAGACGTAGGCCATGATCTTGCAAATCTTCCGGCAGACGCCTTTGGGCAGGGTGTGG
TAGCTCTCGATATACACCTTGGCGATCTGGAAGAAGCAAGTCACGCCGTAGAACAGGCCGATCATGAAGA
ACAGGATCTTCAGGGGGCCCTTTGTAAAGGCGGCTGTGATCCCCCACACGATGTTGCCGATGTCGGTCAC
CAGGATGGTCATGGTCCGCTTGCTGTACTCTTCGTGCAGTCCGGTCAGGTTGCTCAGGTGGATCAGGATC
ACGGGGCAAGTCAGGAGCCACATGCTGTACCGCAGCCAAATCACGGCTCCTCCGTTGGTCTGGTACACTG
TGGCTGGGCTGTCGACCTCGTGGAACAGCTCGATGAAGCACTTGACGAGCTCGATCACGCAGACGTAGAC
CTCCTCCCAGCCGGTTGTGGCCTTGAAGCTGTGCCAACCGTAGAAGATGAGCTGCACGATAGCCACGATC
ACGGTGAACCACTGGAGTCCCACTGCGATCTTGTGCTGCAGCTCGGTTCCGTGGTTGATGTGGGGGAAGC
AACCGTGATCGGCTCCGGCTGTTGTGGCGTTAGAGGTTTCTCCGTGAGCGTCTGCTGCTGGTGTCACCAC
TGCTGCGGCGCTCAGCAGGCCTCTAATTGTGGCTTCGGCGCTAGGCACGGCTGAGATAAAGGCGTGGGTC
ATTGTGGCGGCTGTTTCCATGGTGGCGGCGCGGCCTAGGTACCTAGTATAACTTCGTATAGGATACTTTA
TACGAAGTTATCATTGGGATTCTTCCTATTTTGATCCAAGCATCACCATCGACCCTCTAGTCCAGATCTC
ACCATCGACCCATAACTTCGTATAGCATACATTATACGAAGTTATGTCCCTCGAAGAGGTTCGCGAAGCT
TATCGATACCGAGCGCTGCTCGAGAGATCTACGGGTGGCATCCCTGTGACCCCTCCCCAGTGCCTCTCCT
GGCCCTGGAAGTTGCCACTCCAGTGCCCACCAGCCTTGTCCTAATAAAATTAAGTTGCATCATTTTGTCT
GACTAGGTGTCCTTCTATAATATTATGGGGTGGAGGGGGGTGGTATGGAGCAAGGGGCAAGTTGGGAAGA
CAACCTGTAGGGCCTGCGGGGTCTATTGGGAACCAAGCTGGAGTGCAGTGGCACAATCTTGGCTCACTGC
AATCTCCGCCTCCTGGGTTCAAGCGATTCTCCTGCCTCAGCCTCCCGAGTTGTTGGGATTCCAGGCATGC
ATGACCAGGCTCAGCTAATTTTTGTTTTTTTGGTAGAGACGGGGTTTCACCATATTGGCCAGGCTGGTCT
CCAACTCCTAATCTCAGGTGATCTACCCACCTTGGCCTCCCAAATTGCTGGGATTACAGGCGTGAACCAC
TGCTCCCTTCCCTGTCCTTCTGATTTTGTAGGTAACCACGTGCGGACCGAGCGGCCGCAGGAACCCCTAG
TGATGGAGTTGGCCACTCCCTCTCTGCGCGCTCGCTCGCTCACTGAGGCCGGGCGACCAAAGGTCGCCCG
ACGCCCGGGCTTTGCCCGGGCGGCCTCAGTGAGCGAGCGAGCGCGCAGCTGCCTGCAGGGGCGCCTGATG
CGGTATTTTCTCCTTACGCATCTGTGCGGTATTTCACACCGCATA
[95 nt withheld, positions 4456-4550]
T
[46 nt withheld, positions 4552-4597]
C
[141 nt withheld, positions 4599-4739]
CCTTTGACGTTGGAGTCCACGTTCTTT
[37 nt withheld, positions 4767-4803]
ACTCTATCTCGGGCTATTCTTTTGATTTATAAGGGATTTTGCCGATTTCGGTCTATTGGTTAAAAAATGA
GCTGATTTAACAAAAATTTAACGCGAATTTTAACAAAATATTAACGTTTACAATTTTATGGTGCACTCTC
AGTACAATCTGCTCTGATGCCGCATAGTTAAGCCAGCCCCGACACCCGCCAACACCCGCTGACGCGCCCT
GACGGGCTTGTCTGCTCCCGGCATCCGCTTACAGACAAGCTGTGACCGTCTCCGGGAGCTGCATGTGTCA
GAGGTTTTCACCGTCATCACCGAAACGCGCGAGACGAAAGGGCCTCGTGATACGCCTATTTTTATAGGTT
AATGTCATGATAATAATGGTTTCTTAGACGTCAGGTGGCACTTTTCGGGGAAATGTGCGCGGAACCCCTA
TTTGTTTATTTTTCTAAATACATTCAAATATGTATCCGCTCATGAGACAATAACCCTGATAAATGCTTCA
ATAATATTGAAAAAGGAAGAGTATGAGTATTCAACATTTCCGTGTCGCCCTTATTCCCTTTTTTGCGGCA
TTTTGCCTTCCTGTTTTTGCTCACCCAGAAACGCTGGTGAAAGTAAAAGATGCTGAAGATCAGTTGGGTG
CACGAGTGGGTTACATCGAACTGGATCTCAACAGCGGTAAGATCCTTGAGAGTTTTCGCCCCGAAGAACG
TTTTCCAATGATGAGCACTTTTAAAGTTCTGCTATGTGGCGCGGTATTATCCCGTATTGACGCCGGGCAA
GAGCAACTCGGTCGCCGCATACACTATTCTCAGAATGACTTGGTTGAGTACTCACCAGTCACAGAAAAGC
ATCTTACGGATGGCATGACAGTAAGAGAATTATGCAGTGCTGCCATAACCATGAGTGATAACACTGCGGC
CAACTTACTTCTGACAACGATCGGAGGACCGAAGGAGCTAACCGCTTTTTTGCACAACATGGGGGATCAT
GTAACTCGCCTTGATCGTTGGGAACCGGAGCTGAATGAAGCCATACCAAACGACGAGCGTGACACCACGA
TGCCTGTAGCAATGGCAACAACGTTGCGCAAACTATTAACTGGCGAACTACTTACTCTAGCTTCCCGGCA
ACAATTAATAGACTGGATGGAGGCGGATAAAGTTGCAGGACCACTTCTGCGCTCGGCCCTTCCGGCTGGC
TGGTTTATTGCTGATAAATCTGGAGCCGGTGAGCGTGGGTCTCGCGGTATCATTGCAGCACTGGGGCCAG
ATGGTAAGCCCTCCCGTATCGTAGTTATCTACACGACGGGGAGTCAGGCAACTATGGATGAACGAAATAG
ACAGATCGCTGAGATAGGTGCCTCACTGATTAAGCATTGGTAACTGTCAGACCAAGTTTACTCATATATA
CTTTAGATTGATTTAAAACTTCATTTTTAATTTAAAAGGATCTAGGTGAAGATCCTTTTTGATAATCTCA
TGACCAAAATCCCTTAACGTGAGTTTTCGTTCCACTGAGCGTCAGACCCCGTAGAAAAGATCAAAGGATC
TTCTTGAGATCCTTTTTTTCTGCGCGTAATCTGCTGCTTGCAAACAAAAAAACCACCGCTACCAGCGGTG
GTTTGTTTGCCGGATCAAGAGCTACCAACTCTTTTTCCGAAGGTAACTGGCTTCAGCAGAGCGCAGATAC
CAAATACTGTTCTTCTAGTGTAGCCGTAGTTAGGCCACCACTTCAAGAACTCTGTAGCACCGCCTACATA
CCTCGCTCTGCTAATCCTGTTACCAGTGGCTGCTGCCAGTGGCGATAAGTCGTGTCTTACCGGGTTGGAC
TCAAGACGATAGTTACCGGATAAGGCGCAGCGGTCGGGCTGAACGGGGGGTTCGTGCACACAGCCCAGCT
TGGAGCGAACGACCTACACCGAACTGAGATACCTACAGCGTGAGCTATGAGAAAGCGCCACGCTTCCCGA
AGGGAGAAAGGCGGACAGGTATCCGGTAAGCGGCAGGGTCGGAACAGGAGAGCGCACGAGGGAGCTTCCA
GGGGGAAACGCCTGGTATCTTTATAGTCCTGTCGGGTTTCGCCACCTCTGACTTGAGCGTCGATTTTTGT
GATGCTCGTCAGGGGGGCGGAGCCTATGGAAAAACGCCAGCAACGCGGCCTTTTTACGGTTCCTGGCCTT
TTGCTGGCCTTTTGCTCACATGTCCTGCAGGCAGCTGCGCGCTCGCTCGCTCACTGAGGCCGCCCGGGCG
TCGGGCGACCTTTGGTCGCCCGGCCTCAGTGAGCGAGCGAGCGCGCAGAGAGGGAGTGGCCAACTCCATC
ACTAGGGGTTCCTGCGGCCGCACGCGT
